Addgene plasmid #203261: B*58:01:01
Purpose: Overexpress HLA allele
Depositing lab: Derin Keskin & Catherine Wu. Publication: A large peptidome dataset improves HLA class I epitope prediction across most of the human population. Sarkizova S, Klaeger S, Le PM, Li LW, Oliveira G, Keshishian H, Hartigan CR, Zhang W, Braun DA, Ligon KL, Bachireddy P, Zervantonakis IK, Rosenbluth JM, Ouspenskaia T, Law T, Justesen S, Stevens J, Lane WJ, Eisenhaure T, Lan Zhang G, Clauser KR, Hacohen N, Carr SA, Wu CJ, Keskin DB. Nat Biotechnol. 2020 Feb;38(2):199-209. doi: 10.1038/s41587-019-0322-9. Epub 2019 Dec 16. PubMed 31844290.
Backbone
  Vector backbone: pcDNA-3
  Vector type: Mammalian Expression
Growth in bacteria
  Bacterial resistance: Ampicillin, 100 μg/mL
  Growth temperature: 37°C
  Growth strain: NEB Stable
  Copy number: High Copy
Gene/Insert
  Gene/Insert name: B*58:01:01
  Species: H. sapiens (human)
  Entrez Gene: HLA-B (a.k.a. AS, B-4901, HLAB)
  Cloning method: Restriction Enzyme; 5′ cloning site BamHI (unknown if destroyed); 3′ cloning site EcoRI (unknown if destroyed)
  Sequencing primers: 5′ unknown
Terms and licenses: Academic/Nonprofit Terms; Industry Terms: Not Available to Industry
Depositor comments: Shortname from TIGL: K55
How to cite: B*58:01:01 was a gift from Derin Keskin & Catherine Wu (Addgene plasmid # 203261 ; http://n2t.net/addgene:203261 ; RRID:Addgene_203261)
