[The description below was written by a language model from this plasmid's Addgene catalogue record and pLannotate feature annotations shown in this document.]
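Description:
B*58:01:01 is a mammalian expression plasmid built on the pcDNA-3 backbone that carries the coding sequence of the human HLA class I allele HLA-B*58:01:01, cloned by restriction enzymes between BamHI and EcoRI sites. The sequenced record is about 6.5 kb. In bacteria it is maintained through a high-copy ColE1/pUC-type origin and selected with ampicillin via the β-lactamase gene and its native promoter. An f1 origin is also present, which allows single-stranded DNA production. Small remnants of lac regulatory elements, a bom fragment and a partial ble sequence are annotated as backbone leftovers with no evident role in the construct's function.

The HLA-B open reading frame (roughly 1.1 kb, consistent with a full-length heavy chain) sits downstream of the human cytomegalovirus immediate early enhancer and promoter and is terminated by the bovine growth hormone polyadenylation signal, giving strong constitutive expression in transfected mammalian cells. A T7 promoter between the CMV promoter and the insert permits in vitro transcription or serves as a sequencing primer site. The short HIV-1 LTR fragment called at the CMV boundary is probably an annotation artefact. No epitope tag or reporter is annotated. A second cassette, consisting of the SV40 enhancer/early promoter, the neomycin phosphotransferase gene and the SV40 poly(A) signal, allows G418 selection of stable transfectants.

The stated purpose is overexpression of this single HLA allele. The associated publication concerns a large HLA class I peptidome dataset for epitope prediction, which suggests the plasmid was used to express a single defined allele for profiling of bound peptides, although the record does not specify the recipient cell line.
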