Features (pLannotate 1.2.2; 20 found; start..end, strand, type, name):
     28..80      -  misc_feature   bom (fragment): basis of mobility region from pBR322
    235..614     +  enhancer       CMV enhancer: human cytomegalovirus immediate early enhancer
    615..818     +  promoter       CMV promoter: human cytomegalovirus (CMV) immediate early promoter
    814..847     +  LTR            5' LTR (truncated) (fragment): truncated 5' long terminal repeat (LTR) from HIV-1
    863..881     +  promoter       T7 promoter: promoter for bacteriophage T7 RNA polymerase
    935..2020    +  CDS            HLA-B: HLAB_HUMAN - Also known as HLAB. Experimental evidence at protein level: Swiss-Prot protein existence level 1. Allele B*67:01: Displays peptides sharing a common signature motif, namely a Pro residue at position 2 and Leu anchor residue at the C-terminus. From Homo sapiens (Human).
   2100..2324    +  polyA_signal   bGH poly(A) signal: bovine growth hormone polyadenylation signal
   2328..2349    +  promoter       SV40 promoter (fragment): SV40 enhancer and early promoter
   2370..2798    +  rep_origin     f1 ori (sequence partly withheld): f1 bacteriophage origin of replication; arrow indicates direction of (+) strand synthesis
   2812..3141    +  promoter       SV40 promoter: SV40 enhancer and early promoter
   3208..3999    +  CDS            neo: KKA2_KLEPN - Also known as kan, nptII. Experimental evidence at protein level: Swiss-Prot protein existence level 1. Resistance to kanamycin, neomycin, paromomycin, ribostamycin, butirosin and gentamicin B. From Klebsiella pneumoniae.
   4023..4181    +  CDS            ble (fragment): BLE_KLEPN - Experimental evidence at protein level: Swiss-Prot protein existence level 1. Binding protein with a strong affinity to the bleomycin family of antibiotics. Binds to CL990; an antimitotic-antibiotic compound. From Klebsiella pneumoniae.
   4176..4297    +  polyA_signal   SV40 poly(A) signal: SV40 polyadenylation signal
   4370..4386    -  protein_bind   lac operator: The lac repressor binds to the lac operator to inhibit transcription in E. coli. This inhibition can be relieved by adding lactose or isopropyl-β-D-thiogalactopyranoside (IPTG). lac repressor encoded by lacI
   4394..4424    -  promoter       lac promoter: promoter for the E. coli lac operon
   4439..4460    -  protein_bind   CAP binding site: CAP binding activates transcription in the presence of cAMP. E. coli catabolite activator protein
   4473..4565    -  CDS            lacI (fragment): lac repressor; lacI; The lac repressor binds to the lac operator to inhibit transcription in E. coli. This inhibition can be relieved by adding lactose or isopropyl-β-D-thiogalactopyranoside (IPTG).
   4748..5336    -  rep_origin     ori: high-copy-number ColE1/pMB1/pBR322/pUC origin of replication
   5507..6367    -  CDS            AmpR: β-lactamase; bla; confers resistance to ampicillin, carbenicillin, and related antibiotics
   6368..6472    -  promoter       AmpR promoter: bla
>Addgene plasmid #203261 | B*58:01:01 | addgene full sequence | sequence record 399816 | Addgene NGS Result
GACGGATCGGGAGATCTCCCGATCCCCTATGGTGCACTCTCAGTACAATCTGCTCTGATGCCGCATAGTT
AAGCCAGTATCTGCTCCCTGCTTGTGTGTTGGAGGTCGCTGAGTAGTGCGCGAGCAAAATTTAAGCTACA
ACAAGGCAAGGCTTGACCGACAATTGCATGAAGAATCTGCTTAGGGTTAGGCGTTTTGCGCTGCTTCGCG
ATGTACGGGCCAGATATACGCGTTGACATTGATTATTGACTAGTTATTAATAGTAATCAATTACGGGGTC
ATTAGTTCATAGCCCATATATGGAGTTCCGCGTTACATAACTTACGGTAAATGGCCCGCCTGGCTGACCG
CCCAACGACCCCCGCCCATTGACGTCAATAATGACGTATGTTCCCATAGTAACGCCAATAGGGACTTTCC
ATTGACGTCAATGGGTGGAGTATTTACGGTAAACTGCCCACTTGGCAGTACATCAAGTGTATCATATGCC
AAGTACGCCCCCTATTGACGTCAATGACGGTAAATGGCCCGCCTGGCATTATGCCCAGTACATGACCTTA
TGGGACTTTCCTACTTGGCAGTACATCTACGTATTAGTCATCGCTATTACCATGGTGATGCGGTTTTGGC
AGTACATCAATGGGCGTGGATAGCGGTTTGACTCACGGGGATTTCCAAGTCTCCACCCCATTGACGTCAA
TGGGAGTTTGTTTTGGCACCAAAATCAACGGGACTTTCCAAAATGTCGTAACAACTCCGCCCCATTGACG
CAAATGGGCGGTAGGCGTGTACGGTGGGAGGTCTATATAAGCAGAGCTCTCTGGCTAACTAGAGAACCCA
CTGCTTACTGGCTTATCGAAATTAATACGACTCACTATAGGGAGACCCAAGCTGGCTAGCGTTTAAACTT
AAGCTTGGTACCGAGCTCGGATCCATGCGGGTCACGGCGCCCCGAACCGTCCTCCTGCTGCTCTGGGGGG
CAGTGGCCCTGACCGAGACCTGGGCCGGCTCCCACTCCATGAGGTATTTCTACACCGCCATGTCCCGGCC
CGGCCGCGGGGAGCCCCGCTTCATCGCAGTGGGCTACGTGGACGACACCCAGTTCGTGAGGTTCGACAGC
GACGCCGCGAGTCCGAGGACGGAGCCCCGGGCGCCATGGATAGAGCAGGAGGGGCCGGAGTATTGGGACG
GGGAGACACGGAACATGAAGGCCTCCGCGCAGACTTACCGAGAGAACCTGCGGATCGCGCTCCGCTACTA
CAACCAGAGCGAGGCCGGGTCTCACATCATCCAGAGGATGTATGGCTGCGACCTGGGGCCCGACGGGCGC
CTCCTCCGCGGGCATGACCAGTCCGCCTACGACGGCAAGGATTACATCGCCCTGAACGAGGACCTGAGCT
CCTGGACCGCGGCGGACACCGCGGCTCAGATCACCCAGCGCAAGTGGGAGGCGGCCCGTGTGGCGGAGCA
GCTGAGAGCCTACCTGGAGGGCCTGTGCGTGGAGTGGCTCCGCAGATACCTGGAGAACGGGAAGGAGACG
CTGCAGCGCGCGGACCCCCCAAAGACACACGTGACCCACCACCCCGTCTCTGACCATGAGGCCACCCTGA
GGTGCTGGGCCCTGGGCTTCTACCCTGCGGAGATCACACTGACCTGGCAGCGGGATGGCGAGGACCAAAC
TCAGGACACTGAGCTTGTGGAGACCAGACCAGCAGGAGATAGAACCTTCCAGAAGTGGGCAGCTGTGGTG
GTGCCTTCTGGAGAAGAGCAGAGATACACATGCCATGTACAGCATGAGGGGCTGCCGAAGCCCCTCACCC
TGAGATGGGAGCCATCTTCCCAGTCCACCATCCCCATCGTGGGCATTGTTGCTGGCCTGGCTGTCCTAGC
AGTTGTGGTCATCGGAGCTGTGGTCGCTACTGTGATGTGTAGGAGGAAGAGCTCAGGTGGAAAAGGAGGG
AGCTACTCTCAGGCTGCGTCCAGCGACAGTGCCCAGGGCTCTGATGTGTCTCTCACAGCTTGAGAATTCT
GCAGATATCCAGCACAGTGGCGGCCGCTCGAGTCTAGAGGGCCCGTTTAAACCCGCTGATCAGCCTCGAC
TGTGCCTTCTAGTTGCCAGCCATCTGTTGTTTGCCCCTCCCCCGTGCCTTCCTTGACCCTGGAAGGTGCC
ACTCCCACTGTCCTTTCCTAATAAAATGAGGAAATTGCATCGCATTGTCTGAGTAGGTGTCATTCTATTC
TGGGGGGTGGGGTGGGGCAGGACAGCAAGGGGGAGGATTGGGAAGACAATAGCAGGCATGCTGGGGATGC
GGTGGGCTCTATGGCTTCTGAGGCGGAAAGAACCAGCTGGGGCTCTAGGGGGTATCCCC
[124 nt withheld, positions 2370-2493]
C
[91 nt withheld, positions 2495-2585]
A
[49 nt withheld, positions 2587-2635]
CCTTTGACGTTGGAGTCCACGTTCTTT
[37 nt withheld, positions 2663-2699]
ACCCTATCTCGGTCTATTCTTTTGATTTATAAGGGATTTTGCCGATTTCGGCCTATTGGTTAAAAAATGA
GCTGATTTAACAAAAATTTAACGCGAATTAATTCTGTGGAATGTGTGTCAGTTAGGGTGTGGAAAGTCCC
CAGGCTCCCCAGCAGGCAGAAGTATGCAAAGCATGCATCTCAATTAGTCAGCAACCAGGTGTGGAAAGTC
CCCAGGCTCCCCAGCAGGCAGAAGTATGCAAAGCATGCATCTCAATTAGTCAGCAACCATAGTCCCGCCC
CTAACTCCGCCCATCCCGCCCCTAACTCCGCCCAGTTCCGCCCATTCTCCGCCCCATGGCTGACTAATTT
TTTTTATTTATGCAGAGGCCGAGGCCGCCTCTGCCTCTGAGCTATTCCAGAAGTAGTGAGGAGGCTTTTT
TGGAGGCCTAGGCTTTTGCAAAAAGCTCCCGGGAGCTTGTATATCCATTTTCGGATCTGATCAAGAGACA
GGATGAGGATCGTTTCGCATGATTGAACAAGATGGATTGCACGCAGGTTCTCCGGCCGCTTGGGTGGAGA
GGCTATTCGGCTATGACTGGGCACAACAGACAATCGGCTGCTCTGATGCCGCCGTGTTCCGGCTGTCAGC
GCAGGGGCGCCCGGTTCTTTTTGTCAAGACCGACCTGTCCGGTGCCCTGAATGAACTGCAGGACGAGGCA
GCGCGGCTATCGTGGCTGGCCACGACGGGCGTTCCTTGCGCAGCTGTGCTCGACGTTGTCACTGAAGCGG
GAAGGGACTGGCTGCTATTGGGCGAAGTGCCGGGGCAGGATCTCCTGTCATCTCACCTTGCTCCTGCCGA
GAAAGTATCCATCATGGCTGATGCAATGCGGCGGCTGCATACGCTTGATCCGGCTACCTGCCCATTCGAC
CACCAAGCGAAACATCGCATCGAGCGAGCACGTACTCGGATGGAAGCCGGTCTTGTCGATCAGGATGATC
TGGACGAAGAGCATCAGGGGCTCGCGCCAGCCGAACTGTTCGCCAGGCTCAAGGCGCGCATGCCCGACGG
CGAGGATCTCGTCGTGACCCATGGCGATGCCTGCTTGCCGAATATCATGGTGGAAAATGGCCGCTTTTCT
GGATTCATCGACTGTGGCCGGCTGGGTGTGGCGGACCGCTATCAGGACATAGCGTTGGCTACCCGTGATA
TTGCTGAAGAGCTTGGCGGCGAATGGGCTGACCGCTTCCTCGTGCTTTACGGTATCGCCGCTCCCGATTC
GCAGCGCATCGCCTTCTATCGCCTTCTTGACGAGTTCTTCTGAGCGGGACTCTGGGGTTCGAAATGACCG
ACCAAGCGACGCCCAACCTGCCATCACGAGATTTCGATTCCACCGCCGCCTTCTATGAAAGGTTGGGCTT
CGGAATCGTTTTCCGGGACGCCGGCTGGATGATCCTCCAGCGCGGGGATCTCATGCTGGAGTTCTTCGCC
CACCCCAACTTGTTTATTGCAGCTTATAATGGTTACAAATAAAGCAATAGCATCACAAATTTCACAAATA
AAGCATTTTTTTCACTGCATTCTAGTTGTGGTTTGTCCAAACTCATCAATGTATCTTATCATGTCTGTAT
ACCGTCGACCTCTAGCTAGAGCTTGGCGTAATCATGGTCATAGCTGTTTCCTGTGTGAAATTGTTATCCG
CTCACAATTCCACACAACATACGAGCCGGAAGCATAAAGTGTAAAGCCTGGGGTGCCTAATGAGTGAGCT
AACTCACATTAATTGCGTTGCGCTCACTGCCCGCTTTCCAGTCGGGAAACCTGTCGTGCCAGCTGCATTA
ATGAATCGGCCAACGCGCGGGGAGAGGCGGTTTGCGTATTGGGCGCTCTTCCGCTTCCTCGCTCACTGAC
TCGCTGCGCTCGGTCGTTCGGCTGCGGCGAGCGGTATCAGCTCACTCAAAGGCGGTAATACGGTTATCCA
CAGAATCAGGGGATAACGCAGGAAAGAACATGTGAGCAAAAGGCCAGCAAAAGGCCAGGAACCGTAAAAA
GGCCGCGTTGCTGGCGTTTTTCCATAGGCTCCGCCCCCCTGACGAGCATCACAAAAATCGACGCTCAAGT
CAGAGGTGGCGAAACCCGACAGGACTATAAAGATACCAGGCGTTTCCCCCTGGAAGCTCCCTCGTGCGCT
CTCCTGTTCCGACCCTGCCGCTTACCGGATACCTGTCCGCCTTTCTCCCTTCGGGAAGCGTGGCGCTTTC
TCATAGCTCACGCTGTAGGTATCTCAGTTCGGTGTAGGTCGTTCGCTCCAAGCTGGGCTGTGTGCACGAA
CCCCCCGTTCAGCCCGACCGCTGCGCCTTATCCGGTAACTATCGTCTTGAGTCCAACCCGGTAAGACACG
ACTTATCGCCACTGGCAGCAGCCACTGGTAACAGGATTAGCAGAGCGAGGTATGTAGGCGGTGCTACAGA
GTTCTTGAAGTGGTGGCCTAACTACGGCTACACTAGAAGAACAGTATTTGGTATCTGCGCTCTGCTGAAG
CCAGTTACCTTCGGAAAAAGAGTTGGTAGCTCTTGATCCGGCAAACAAACCACCGCTGGTAGCGGTGGTT
TTTTTGTTTGCAAGCAGCAGATTACGCGCAGAAAAAAAGGATCTCAAGAAGATCCTTTGATCTTTTCTAC
GGGGTCTGACGCTCAGTGGAACGAAAACTCACGTTAAGGGATTTTGGTCATGAGATTATCAAAAAGGATC
TTCACCTAGATCCTTTTAAATTAAAAATGAAGTTTTAAATCAATCTAAAGTATATATGAGTAAACTTGGT
CTGACAGTTACCAATGCTTAATCAGTGAGGCACCTATCTCAGCGATCTGTCTATTTCGTTCATCCATAGT
TGCCTGACTCCCCGTCGTGTAGATAACTACGATACGGGAGGGCTTACCATCTGGCCCCAGTGCTGCAATG
ATACCGCGAGACCCACGCTCACCGGCTCCAGATTTATCAGCAATAAACCAGCCAGCCGGAAGGGCCGAGC
GCAGAAGTGGTCCTGCAACTTTATCCGCCTCCATCCAGTCTATTAATTGTTGCCGGGAAGCTAGAGTAAG
TAGTTCGCCAGTTAATAGTTTGCGCAACGTTGTTGCCATTGCTACAGGCATCGTGGTGTCACGCTCGTCG
TTTGGTATGGCTTCATTCAGCTCCGGTTCCCAACGATCAAGGCGAGTTACATGATCCCCCATGTTGTGCA
AAAAAGCGGTTAGCTCCTTCGGTCCTCCGATCGTTGTCAGAAGTAAGTTGGCCGCAGTGTTATCACTCAT
GGTTATGGCAGCACTGCATAATTCTCTTACTGTCATGCCATCCGTAAGATGCTTTTCTGTGACTGGTGAG
TACTCAACCAAGTCATTCTGAGAATAGTGTATGCGGCGACCGAGTTGCTCTTGCCCGGCGTCAATACGGG
ATAATACCGCGCCACATAGCAGAACTTTAAAAGTGCTCATCATTGGAAAACGTTCTTCGGGGCGAAAACT
CTCAAGGATCTTACCGCTGTTGAGATCCAGTTCGATGTAACCCACTCGTGCACCCAACTGATCTTCAGCA
TCTTTTACTTTCACCAGCGTTTCTGGGTGAGCAAAAACAGGAAGGCAAAATGCCGCAAAAAAGGGAATAA
GGGCGACACGGAAATGTTGAATACTCATACTCTTCCTTTTTCAATATTATTGAAGCATTTATCAGGGTTA
TTGTCTCATGAGCGGATACATATTTGAATGTATTTAGAAAAATAAACAAATAGGGGTTCCGCGCACATTT
CCCCGAAAAGTGCCACCTGACGTC
