>Addgene plasmid #203261 | B*58:01:01 | depositor partial sequence | sequence record 394191 | HLA:HLA00386 B*58:01:01:01 1089 bp (K55)
ATGCGGGTCACGGCGCCCCGAACCGTCCTCCTGCTGCTCTGGGGGGCAGTGGCCCTGACCGAGACCTGGG
CCGGCTCCCACTCCATGAGGTATTTCTACACCGCCATGTCCCGGCCCGGCCGCGGGGAGCCCCGCTTCAT
CGCAGTGGGCTACGTGGACGACACCCAGTTCGTGAGGTTCGACAGCGACGCCGCGAGTCCGAGGACGGAG
CCCCGGGCGCCATGGATAGAGCAGGAGGGGCCGGAGTATTGGGACGGGGAGACACGGAACATGAAGGCCT
CCGCGCAGACTTACCGAGAGAACCTGCGGATCGCGCTCCGCTACTACAACCAGAGCGAGGCCGGGTCTCA
CATCATCCAGAGGATGTATGGCTGCGACCTGGGGCCCGACGGGCGCCTCCTCCGCGGGCATGACCAGTCC
GCCTACGACGGCAAGGATTACATCGCCCTGAACGAGGACCTGAGCTCCTGGACCGCGGCGGACACCGCGG
CTCAGATCACCCAGCGCAAGTGGGAGGCGGCCCGTGTGGCGGAGCAGCTGAGAGCCTACCTGGAGGGCCT
GTGCGTGGAGTGGCTCCGCAGATACCTGGAGAACGGGAAGGAGACGCTGCAGCGCGCGGACCCCCCAAAG
ACACACGTGACCCACCACCCCGTCTCTGACCATGAGGCCACCCTGAGGTGCTGGGCCCTGGGCTTCTACC
CTGCGGAGATCACACTGACCTGGCAGCGGGATGGCGAGGACCAAACTCAGGACACTGAGCTTGTGGAGAC
CAGACCAGCAGGAGATAGAACCTTCCAGAAGTGGGCAGCTGTGGTGGTGCCTTCTGGAGAAGAGCAGAGA
TACACATGCCATGTACAGCATGAGGGGCTGCCGAAGCCCCTCACCCTGAGATGGGAGCCATCTTCCCAGT
CCACCATCCCCATCGTGGGCATTGTTGCTGGCCTGGCTGTCCTAGCAGTTGTGGTCATCGGAGCTGTGGT
CGCTACTGTGATGTGTAGGAGGAAGAGCTCAGGTGGAAAAGGAGGGAGCTACTCTCAGGCTGCGTCCAGC
GACAGTGCCCAGGGCTCTGATGTGTCTCTCACAGCTTGA
